>Addgene plasmid #103805 | pCIBN-tagBFP-hNCL | addgene full sequence | sequence record 199237 | Addgene NGS Result
GTTATTAATAGTAATCAATTACGGGGTCATTAGTTCATAGCCCATATATGGAGTTCCGCGTTACATAACT
TACGGTAAATGGCCCGCCTGGCTGACCGCCCAACGACCCCCGCCCATTGACGTCAATAATGACGTATGTT
CCCATAGTAACGCCAATAGGGACTTTCCATTGACGTCAATGGGTGGAGTATTTACGGTAAACTGCCCACT
TGGCAGTACATCAAGTGTATCATATGCCAAGTACGCCCCCTATTGACGTCAATGACGGTAAATGGCCCGC
CTGGCATTATGCCCAGTACATGACCTTATGGGACTTTCCTACTTGGCAGTACATCTACGTATTAGTCATC
GCTATTACCATGGTGATGCGGTTTTGGCAGTACATCAATGGGCGTGGATAGCGGTTTGACTCACGGGGAT
TTCCAAGTCTCCACCCCATTGACGTCAATGGGAGTTTGTTTTGGCACCAAAATCAACGGGACTTTCCAAA
ATGTCGTAACAACTCCGCCCCATTGACGCAAATGGGCGGTAGGCGTGTACGGTGGGAGGTCTATATAAGC
AGAGCTGGTTTAGTGAACCGTCAGATCCGCTAGCGCTCGCCACCATGAATGGAGCTATAGGAGGTGACCT
TTTGCTCAATTTTCCTGACATGTCGGTCCTAGAGCGCCAAAGGGCTCACCTCAAGTACCTCAATCCCACC
TTTGATTCTCCTCTCGCCGGCTTCTTTGCCGATTCTTCAATGATTACCGGCGGCGAGATGGACAGCTATC
TTTCGACTGCCGGTTTGAATCTTCCGATGATGTACGGTGAGACGACGGTGGAAGGTGATTCAAGACTCTC
AATTTCGCCGGAAACGACGCTTGGGACTGGAAATTTCAAGGCAGCGAAGTTTGATACAGAGACTAAGGAT
TGTAATGAGGCGGCGAAGAAGATGACGATGAACAGAGATGACCTAGTAGAAGAAGGAGAAGAAGAGAAGT
CGAAAATAACAGAGCAAAACAATGGGAGCACAAAAAGCATCAAGAAGATGAAACACAAAGCCAAGAAAGA
AGAGAACAATTTCTCTAATGATTCATCTAAAGTGACGAAGGAATTGGAGAAAACGGATTATATTCATGGA
CCGGTCGCCACCATGAGCGAGCTGATTAAGGAGAACATGCACATGAAGCTGTACATGGAGGGCACCGTGG
ACAACCATCACTTCAAGTGCACATCCGAGGGCGAAGGCAAGCCCTACGAGGGCACCCAGACCATGAGAAT
CAAGGTGGTCGAGGGCGGCCCTCTCCCCTTCGCCTTCGACATCCTGGCTACTAGCTTCCTCTACGGCAGC
AAGACCTTCATCAACCACACCCAGGGCATCCCCGACTTCTTCAAGCAGTCCTTCCCTGAGGGCTTCACAT
GGGAGAGAGTCACCACATACGAAGACGGGGGCGTGCTGACCGCTACCCAGGACACCAGCCTCCAGGACGG
CTGCCTCATCTACAACGTCAAGATCAGAGGGGTGAACTTCACATCCAACGGCCCTGTGATGCAGAAGAAA
ACACTCGGCTGGGAGGCCTTCACCGAGACGCTGTACCCCGCTGACGGCGGCCTGGAAGGCAGAAACGACA
TGGCCCTGAAGCTCGTGGGCGGGAGCCATCTGATCGCAAACATCAAGACCACATATAGATCCAAGAAACC
CGCTAAGAACCTCAAGATGCCTGGCGTCTACTATGTGGACTACAGACTGGAAAGAATCAAGGAGGCCAAC
AACGAGACCTACGTCGAGCAGCACGAGGTGGCAGTGGCCAGATACTGCGACCTCCCTAGCAAACTGGGGC
ACAAGCTTAATTCCGGACTCAGATCTCGAGCTCAAGCTTCGAATTCTGCAGTCGACATGGTGAAGCTCGC
GAAGGCAGGTAAAAATCAAGGTGACCCCAAGAAAATGGCTCCTCCTCCAAAGGAGGTAGAAGAAGATAGT
GAAGATGAGGAAATGTCAGAAGATGAAGAAGATGATAGCAGTGGAGAAGAGGTCGTCATACCTCAGAAGA
AAGGCAAGAAGGCTGCTGCAACCTCAGCAAAGAAGGTGGTCGTTTCCCCAACAAAAAAGGTTGCAGTTGC
CACACCAGCCAAGAAAGCAGCTGTCACTCCAGGCAAAAAGGCAGCAGCAACACCTGCCAAGAAGACAGTT
ACACCAGCCAAAGCAGTTACCACACCTGGCAAGAAGGGAGCCACACCAGGCAAAGCATTGGTAGCAACTC
CTGGTAAGAAGGGTGCTGCCATCCCAGCCAGGGGGGCAAAGAATGGCAAGAATGCCGAGGAGGAAGACAG
TGATGAAGAGGAGGATGATGACAGTGAGGAGGATGAGGAGGATGACGAGGACGAGGATGAGGATGAAGAT
GAAATTGAACCAGCAGCGATGAAAGCAGCAGCTGCTGCCCCTGCCTCAGAGGATGAGGACGATGAGGATG
ACGAAGATGATGAGGATGACGATGACGATGAGGAAGATGACTCTGAAGAAGAAGCTATGGAGACTACACC
AGCCAAAGGAAAGAAAGCTGCAAAAGTTGTTCCTGTGAAAGCCAAGAACGTGGCTGAGGATGAAGATGAA
GAAGAGGATGATGAGGACGAGGATGACGACGACGACGAAGATGATGAAGATGATGATGATGAAGATGATG
AGGAGGAGGAAGAAGAGGAGGAGGAAGAGCCTGTCAAAGAAGCACCTGGAAAACGAAAGAAGGAAATGGC
CAAACAGAAAGCAGCTCCTGAAGCCAAGAAACAGAAAGTGGAAGGCACAGAACCGACTACGGCTTTCAAT
CTCTTTGTTGGAAACCTAAACTTTAACAAATCTGCTCCTGAATTAAAAACTGGTATCAGCGATGTTTTTG
CTAAAAATGATCTTGCTGTTGTGGATGTCAGAATTGGTATGACTAGGAAATTTGGTTATGTGGATTTTGA
ATCTGCTGAAGACCTGGAGAAAGCGTTGGAACTCACTGGTTTGAAAGTCTTTGGCAATGAAATTAAACTA
GAGAAACCAAAAGGAAAAGACAGTAAGAAAGAGCGAGATGCGAGAACACTTTTGGCTAAAAATCTCCCTT
ACAAAGTCACTCAGGATGAATTGAAAGAAGTGTTTGAAGATGCTGCGGAGATCAGATTAGTCAGCAAGGA
TGGGAAAAGTAAAGGGATTGCTTATATTGAATTTAAGACAGAAGCTGATGCAGAGAAAACCTTTGAAGAA
AAGCAGGGAACAGAGATCGATGGGCGATCTATTTCCCTGTACTATACTGGAGAGAAAGGTCAAAATCAAG
ACTATAGAGGTGGAAAGAATAGCACTTGGAGTGGTGAATCAAAAACTCTGGTTTTAAGCAACCTCTCCTA
CAGTGCAACAGAAGAAACTCTTCAGGAAGTATTTGAGAAAGCAACTTTTATCAAAGTACCCCAGAACCAA
AATGGCAAATCTAAAGGGTATGCATTTATAGAGTTTGCTTCATTCGAAGACGCTAAAGAAGCTTTAAATT
CCTGTAATAAAAGGGAAATTGAGGGCAGAGCAATCAGGCTGGAGTTGCAAGGACCCAGGGGATCACCTAA
TGCCAGAAGCCAGCCATCCAAAACTCTGTTTGTCAAAGGCCTGTCTGAGGATACCACTGAAGAGACATTA
AAGGAGTCATTTGACGGCTCCGTTCGGGCTAGGATAGTTACTGACCGGGAAACTGGGTCCTCCAAAGGGT
TTGGTTTTGTAGACTTCAACAGTGAGGAGGATGCCAAAGCTGCCAAGGAGGCCATGGAAGACGGTGAAAT
TGATGGAAATAAAGTTACCTTGGACTGGGCCAAACCTAAGGGTGAAGGTGGCTTCGGGGGTCGTGGTGGA
GGCAGAGGCGGCTTTGGAGGACGAGGTGGTGGTAGAGGAGGCCGAGGAGGATTTGGTGGCAGAAGCCGGG
GAGGCTTTGGAGGGCGAGGAGGCTTCCGAGGAGGCAGAGGAGGAGGAGGTGACCACAAGCCACAAGGAAA
GAAGACGAAGTTTGAATAGGGGATCCACCGGATCTAGATAACTGATCATAATCAGCCATACCACATTTGT
AGAGGTTTTACTTGCTTTAAAAAACCTCCCACACCTCCCCCTGAACCTGAAACATAAAATGAATGCAATT
GTTGTTGTTAACTTGTTTATTGCAGCTTATAATGGTTACAAATAAAGCAATAGCATCACAAATTTCACAA
ATAAAGCATTTTTTTCACTGCATTCTAGTTGTGGTTTGTCCAAACTCATCAATGTATCTTAAGGCGTAAA
TTGTAAGCGTTAATATTTTGTTAAAATTCGCGTTAAATTTTTGTTAAATCAGCTCATTTTTTAACCAATA
GGCCGAAATCGGCAAAATCCCTTATAAATCAAAAGAATAGACCGAGATAGGGT
[37 nt withheld, positions 4394-4430]
AAAGAACGTGGACTCCAACGTCAAAGG
[49 nt withheld, positions 4458-4506]
T
[91 nt withheld, positions 4508-4598]
G
[124 nt withheld, positions 4600-4723]
CAGGTGGCACTTTTCGGGGAAATGTGCGCGGAACCCCTATTTGTTTATTTTTCTAAATACATTCAAATAT
GTATCCGCTCATGAGACAATAACCCTGATAAATGCTTCAATAATATTGAAAAAGGAAGAGTCCTGAGGCG
GAAAGAACCAGCTGTGGAATGTGTGTCAGTTAGGGTGTGGAAAGTCCCCAGGCTCCCCAGCAGGCAGAAG
TATGCAAAGCATGCATCTCAATTAGTCAGCAACCAGGTGTGGAAAGTCCCCAGGCTCCCCAGCAGGCAGA
AGTATGCAAAGCATGCATCTCAATTAGTCAGCAACCATAGTCCCGCCCCTAACTCCGCCCATCCCGCCCC
TAACTCCGCCCAGTTCCGCCCATTCTCCGCCCCATGGCTGACTAATTTTTTTTATTTATGCAGAGGCCGA
GGCCGCCTCGGCCTCTGAGCTATTCCAGAAGTAGTGAGGAGGCTTTTTTGGAGGCCTAGGCTTTTGCAAA
GATCGATCAAGAGACAGGATGAGGATCGTTTCGCATGATTGAACAAGATGGATTGCACGCAGGTTCTCCG
GCCGCTTGGGTGGAGAGGCTATTCGGCTATGACTGGGCACAACAGACAATCGGCTGCTCTGATGCCGCCG
TGTTCCGGCTGTCAGCGCAGGGGCGCCCGGTTCTTTTTGTCAAGACCGACCTGTCCGGTGCCCTGAATGA
ACTGCAAGACGAGGCAGCGCGGCTATCGTGGCTGGCCACGACGGGCGTTCCTTGCGCAGCTGTGCTCGAC
GTTGTCACTGAAGCGGGAAGGGACTGGCTGCTATTGGGCGAAGTGCCGGGGCAGGATCTCCTGTCATCTC
ACCTTGCTCCTGCCGAGAAAGTATCCATCATGGCTGATGCAATGCGGCGGCTGCATACGCTTGATCCGGC
TACCTGCCCATTCGACCACCAAGCGAAACATCGCATCGAGCGAGCACGTACTCGGATGGAAGCCGGTCTT
GTCGATCAGGATGATCTGGACGAAGAGCATCAGGGGCTCGCGCCAGCCGAACTGTTCGCCAGGCTCAAGG
CGAGCATGCCCGACGGCGAGGATCTCGTCGTGACCCATGGCGATGCCTGCTTGCCGAATATCATGGTGGA
AAATGGCCGCTTTTCTGGATTCATCGACTGTGGCCGGCTGGGTGTGGCGGACCGCTATCAGGACATAGCG
TTGGCTACCCGTGATATTGCTGAAGAGCTTGGCGGCGAATGGGCTGACCGCTTCCTCGTGCTTTACGGTA
TCGCCGCTCCCGATTCGCAGCGCATCGCCTTCTATCGCCTTCTTGACGAGTTCTTCTGAGCGGGACTCTG
GGGTTCGAAATGACCGACCAAGCGACGCCCAACCTGCCATCACGAGATTTCGATTCCACCGCCGCCTTCT
ATGAAAGGTTGGGCTTCGGAATCGTTTTCCGGGACGCCGGCTGGATGATCCTCCAGCGCGGGGATCTCAT
GCTGGAGTTCTTCGCCCACCCTAGGGGGAGGCTAACTGAAACACGGAAGGAGACAATACCGGAAGGAACC
CGCGCTATGACGGCAATAAAAAGACAGAATAAAACGCACGGTGTTGGGTCGTTTGTTCATAAACGCGGGG
TTCGGTCCCAGGGCTGGCACTCTGTCGATACCCCACCGAGACCCCATTGGGGCCAATACGCCCGCGTTTC
TTCCTTTTCCCCACCCCACCCCCCAAGTTCGGGTGAAGGCCCAGGGCTCGCAGCCAACGTCGGGGCGGCA
GGCCCTGCCATAGCCTCAGGTTACTCATATATACTTTAGATTGATTTAAAACTTCATTTTTAATTTAAAA
GGATCTAGGTGAAGATCCTTTTTGATAATCTCATGACCAAAATCCCTTAACGTGAGTTTTCGTTCCACTG
AGCGTCAGACCCCGTAGAAAAGATCAAAGGATCTTCTTGAGATCCTTTTTTTCTGCGCGTAATCTGCTGC
TTGCAAACAAAAAAACCACCGCTACCAGCGGTGGTTTGTTTGCCGGATCAAGAGCTACCAACTCTTTTTC
CGAAGGTAACTGGCTTCAGCAGAGCGCAGATACCAAATACTGTTCTTCTAGTGTAGCCGTAGTTAGGCCA
CCACTTCAAGAACTCTGTAGCACCGCCTACATACCTCGCTCTGCTAATCCTGTTACCAGTGGCTGCTGCC
AGTGGCGATAAGTCGTGTCTTACCGGGTTGGACTCAAGACGATAGTTACCGGATAAGGCGCAGCGGTCGG
GCTGAACGGGGGGTTCGTGCACACAGCCCAGCTTGGAGCGAACGACCTACACCGAACTGAGATACCTACA
GCGTGAGCTATGAGAAAGCGCCACGCTTCCCGAAGGGAGAAAGGCGGACAGGTATCCGGTAAGCGGCAGG
GTCGGAACAGGAGAGCGCACGAGGGAGCTTCCAGGGGGAAACGCCTGGTATCTTTATAGTCCTGTCGGGT
TTCGCCACCTCTGACTTGAGCGTCGATTTTTGTGATGCTCGTCAGGGGGGCGGAGCCTATGGAAAAACGC
CAGCAACGCGGCCTTTTTACGGTTCCTGGCCTTTTGCTGGCCTTTTGCTCACATGTTCTTTCCTGCGTTA
TCCCCTGATTCTGTGGATAACCGTATTACCGCCATGCATTA
Features (pLannotate 1.2.2; 16 found; start..end, strand, type, name):
     59..362     +  enhancer       CMV enhancer: human cytomegalovirus immediate early enhancer
    363..566     +  promoter       CMV promoter: human cytomegalovirus (CMV) immediate early promoter
    605..1114    +  CDS            CIBN: N-terminal portion of the CIB1 transcription factor from Arabidopsis thaliana binds to CRY2 (cryptochrome 2) that has absorbed blue light (Kennedy et al., 2010)
   1133..1831    +  CDS            TagBFP: TagBFP is a basic (constitutively fluorescent) blue fluorescent protein published in 2008, derived from Entacmaea quadricolor. It is reported to be a very rapidly-maturing monomer with very low acid sensitivity.
   1832..1876    +  misc_feature   MCS (fragment): multiple cloning site
   1877..4006    +  CDS            NCL: NUCL_HUMAN - Experimental evidence at protein level: Swiss-Prot protein existence level 1. Nucleolin is the major nucleolar protein of growing eukaryotic cells. It is found associated with intranucleolar chromatin and pre-ribosomal particles. It induces chromatin decondensation by binding to histone H1. It is thought to play a role in pre-rRNA transcription and ribosome assembly. May play a role in the process of transcriptional elongation. Binds RNA oligonucleotides with 5'-UUAGGG- 3' repeats more tightly than the telomeric single-stranded DNA 5'- TTAGGG-3' repeats. From Homo sapiens (Human).
   4033..4117    +  CDS            large T antigen (fragment): large T antigen from SV40 (simian virus 40)
   4140..4261    +  polyA_signal   SV40 poly(A) signal: SV40 polyadenylation signal
   4295..4723    -  rep_origin     f1 ori (sequence partly withheld): f1 bacteriophage origin of replication; arrow indicates direction of (+) strand synthesis
   4750..4854    +  promoter       AmpR promoter: bla
   4856..5213    +  promoter       SV40 promoter: SV40 enhancer and early promoter
   5248..6042    +  CDS            NeoR/KanR: aminoglycoside phosphotransferase from Tn5; aph(3')-II (or nptII); confers resistance to neomycin, kanamycin, and G418 (Geneticin®)
   6063..6215    +  CDS            ble (fragment): BLE_KLEPN - Experimental evidence at protein level: Swiss-Prot protein existence level 1. Binding protein with a strong affinity to the bleomycin family of antibiotics. Binds to CL990; an antimitotic-antibiotic compound. From Klebsiella pneumoniae.
   6274..6321    +  polyA_signal   HSV TK poly(A) signal: herpes simplex virus thymidine kinase polyadenylation signal (Cole and Stacy, 1985)
   6412..6428    -  polyA_signal   bGH poly(A) signal (fragment): bovine growth hormone polyadenylation signal
   6650..7238    +  rep_origin     ori: high-copy-number ColE1/pMB1/pBR322/pUC origin of replication
