>Addgene plasmid #103805 | pCIBN-tagBFP-hNCL | depositor full sequence | sequence record 201623 | pCIBN-tagBFP-hNCL sequence 7354 bps
TAGTTATTAATAGTAATCAATTACGGGGTCATTAGTTCATAGCCCATATATGGAGTTCCGCGTTACATAA
CTTACGGTAAATGGCCCGCCTGGCTGACCGCCCAACGACCCCCGCCCATTGACGTCAATAATGACGTATG
TTCCCATAGTAACGCCAATAGGGACTTTCCATTGACGTCAATGGGTGGAGTATTTACGGTAAACTGCCCA
CTTGGCAGTACATCAAGTGTATCATATGCCAAGTACGCCCCCTATTGACGTCAATGACGGTAAATGGCCC
GCCTGGCATTATGCCCAGTACATGACCTTATGGGACTTTCCTACTTGGCAGTACATCTACGTATTAGTCA
TCGCTATTACCATGGTGATGCGGTTTTGGCAGTACATCAATGGGCGTGGATAGCGGTTTGACTCACGGGG
ATTTCCAAGTCTCCACCCCATTGACGTCAATGGGAGTTTGTTTTGGCACCAAAATCAACGGGACTTTCCA
AAATGTCGTAACAACTCCGCCCCATTGACGCAAATGGGCGGTAGGCGTGTACGGTGGGAGGTCTATATAA
GCAGAGCTGGTTTAGTGAACCGTCAGATCCGCTAGCGCTCGCCACCATGAATGGAGCTATAGGAGGTGAC
CTTTTGCTCAATTTTCCTGACATGTCGGTCCTAGAGCGCCAAAGGGCTCACCTCAAGTACCTCAATCCCA
CCTTTGATTCTCCTCTCGCCGGCTTCTTTGCCGATTCTTCAATGATTACCGGCGGCGAGATGGACAGCTA
TCTTTCGACTGCCGGTTTGAATCTTCCGATGATGTACGGTGAGACGACGGTGGAAGGTGATTCAAGACTC
TCAATTTCGCCGGAAACGACGCTTGGGACTGGAAATTTCAAGGCAGCGAAGTTTGATACAGAGACTAAGG
ATTGTAATGAGGCGGCGAAGAAGATGACGATGAACAGAGATGACCTAGTAGAAGAAGGAGAAGAAGAGAA
GTCGAAAATAACAGAGCAAAACAATGGGAGCACAAAAAGCATCAAGAAGATGAAACACAAAGCCAAGAAA
GAAGAGAACAATTTCTCTAATGATTCATCTAAAGTGACGAAGGAATTGGAGAAAACGGATTATATTCATG
GACCGGTCGCCACCATGAGCGAGCTGATTAAGGAGAACATGCACATGAAGCTGTACATGGAGGGCACCGT
GGACAACCATCACTTCAAGTGCACATCCGAGGGCGAAGGCAAGCCCTACGAGGGCACCCAGACCATGAGA
ATCAAGGTGGTCGAGGGCGGCCCTCTCCCCTTCGCCTTCGACATCCTGGCTACTAGCTTCCTCTACGGCA
GCAAGACCTTCATCAACCACACCCAGGGCATCCCCGACTTCTTCAAGCAGTCCTTCCCTGAGGGCTTCAC
ATGGGAGAGAGTCACCACATACGAAGACGGGGGCGTGCTGACCGCTACCCAGGACACCAGCCTCCAGGAC
GGCTGCCTCATCTACAACGTCAAGATCAGAGGGGTGAACTTCACATCCAACGGCCCTGTGATGCAGAAGA
AAACACTCGGCTGGGAGGCCTTCACCGAGACGCTGTACCCCGCTGACGGCGGCCTGGAAGGCAGAAACGA
CATGGCCCTGAAGCTCGTGGGCGGGAGCCATCTGATCGCAAACATCAAGACCACATATAGATCCAAGAAA
CCCGCTAAGAACCTCAAGATGCCTGGCGTCTACTATGTGGACTACAGACTGGAAAGAATCAAGGAGGCCA
ACAACGAGACCTACGTCGAGCAGCACGAGGTGGCAGTGGCCAGATACTGCGACCTCCCTAGCAAACTGGG
GCACAAGCTTAATTCCGGACTCAGATCTCGAGCTCAAGCTTCGAATTCTGCAGTCGACATGGTGAAGCTC
GCGAAGGCAGGTAAAAATCAAGGTGACCCCAAGAAAATGGCTCCTCCTCCAAAGGAGGTAGAAGAAGATA
GTGAAGATGAGGAAATGTCAGAAGATGAAGAAGATGATAGCAGTGGAGAAGAGGTCGTCATACCTCAGAA
GAAAGGCAAGAAGGCTGCTGCAACCTCAGCAAAGAAGGTGGTCGTTTCCCCAACAAAAAAGGTTGCAGTT
GCCACACCAGCCAAGAAAGCAGCTGTCACTCCAGGCAAAAAGGCAGCAGCAACACCTGCCAAGAAGACAG
TTACACCAGCCAAAGCAGTTACCACACCTGGCAAGAAGGGAGCCACACCAGGCAAAGCATTGGTAGCAAC
TCCTGGTAAGAAGGGTGCTGCCATCCCAGCCAGGGGGGCAAAGAATGGCAAGAATGCCGAGGAGGAAGAC
AGTGATGAAGAGGAGGATGATGACAGTGAGGAGGATGAGGAGGATGACGAGGACGAGGATGAGGATGAAG
ATGAAATTGAACCAGCAGCGATGAAAGCAGCAGCTGCTGCCCCTGCCTCAGAGGATGAGGACGATGAGGA
TGACGAAGATGATGAGGATGACGATGACGATGAGGAAGATGACTCTGAAGAAGAAGCTATGGAGACTACA
CCAGCCAAAGGAAAGAAAGCTGCAAAAGTTGTTCCTGTGAAAGCCAAGAACGTGGCTGAGGATGAAGATG
AAGAAGAGGATGATGAGGACGAGGATGACGACGACGACGAAGATGATGAAGATGATGATGATGAAGATGA
TGAGGAGGAGGAAGAAGAGGAGGAGGAAGAGCCTGTCAAAGAAGCACCTGGAAAACGAAAGAAGGAAATG
GCCAAACAGAAAGCAGCTCCTGAAGCCAAGAAACAGAAAGTGGAAGGCACAGAACCGACTACGGCTTTCA
ATCTCTTTGTTGGAAACCTAAACTTTAACAAATCTGCTCCTGAATTAAAAACTGGTATCAGCGATGTTTT
TGCTAAAAATGATCTTGCTGTTGTGGATGTCAGAATTGGTATGACTAGGAAATTTGGTTATGTGGATTTT
GAATCTGCTGAAGACCTGGAGAAAGCGTTGGAACTCACTGGTTTGAAAGTCTTTGGCAATGAAATTAAAC
TAGAGAAACCAAAAGGAAAAGACAGTAAGAAAGAGCGAGATGCGAGAACACTTTTGGCTAAAAATCTCCC
TTACAAAGTCACTCAGGATGAATTGAAAGAAGTGTTTGAAGATGCTGCGGAGATCAGATTAGTCAGCAAG
GATGGGAAAAGTAAAGGGATTGCTTATATTGAATTTAAGACAGAAGCTGATGCAGAGAAAACCTTTGAAG
AAAAGCAGGGAACAGAGATCGATGGGCGATCTATTTCCCTGTACTATACTGGAGAGAAAGGTCAAAATCA
AGACTATAGAGGTGGAAAGAATAGCACTTGGAGTGGTGAATCAAAAACTCTGGTTTTAAGCAACCTCTCC
TACAGTGCAACAGAAGAAACTCTTCAGGAAGTATTTGAGAAAGCAACTTTTATCAAAGTACCCCAGAACC
AAAATGGCAAATCTAAAGGGTATGCATTTATAGAGTTTGCTTCATTCGAAGACGCTAAAGAAGCTTTAAA
TTCCTGTAATAAAAGGGAAATTGAGGGCAGAGCAATCAGGCTGGAGTTGCAAGGACCCAGGGGATCACCT
AATGCCAGAAGCCAGCCATCCAAAACTCTGTTTGTCAAAGGCCTGTCTGAGGATACCACTGAAGAGACAT
TAAAGGAGTCATTTGACGGCTCCGTTCGGGCTAGGATAGTTACTGACCGGGAAACTGGGTCCTCCAAAGG
GTTTGGTTTTGTAGACTTCAACAGTGAGGAGGATGCCAAAGCTGCCAAGGAGGCCATGGAAGACGGTGAA
ATTGATGGAAATAAAGTTACCTTGGACTGGGCCAAACCTAAGGGTGAAGGTGGCTTCGGGGGTCGTGGTG
GAGGCAGAGGCGGCTTTGGAGGACGAGGTGGTGGTAGAGGAGGCCGAGGAGGATTTGGTGGCAGAAGCCG
GGGAGGCTTTGGAGGGCGAGGAGGCTTCCGAGGAGGCAGAGGAGGAGGAGGTGACCACAAGCCACAAGGA
AAGAAGACGAAGTTTGAATAGGGGATCCACCGGATCTAGATAACTGATCATAATCAGCCATACCACATTT
GTAGAGGTTTTACTTGCTTTAAAAAACCTCCCACACCTCCCCCTGAACCTGAAACATAAAATGAATGCAA
TTGTTGTTGTTAACTTGTTTATTGCAGCTTATAATGGTTACAAATAAAGCAATAGCATCACAAATTTCAC
AAATAAAGCATTTTTTTCACTGCATTCTAGTTGTGGTTTGTCCAAACTCATCAATGTATCTTAAGGCGTA
AATTGTAAGCGTTAATATTTTGTTAAAATTCGCGTTAAATTTTTGTTAAATCAGCTCATTTTTTAACCAA
TAGGCCGAAATCGGCAAAATCCCTTATAAATCAAAAGAATAGACCGAGATAGGGT
[37 nt withheld, positions 4396-4432]
AAAGAACGTGGACTCCAACGTCAAAGG
[49 nt withheld, positions 4460-4508]
T
[91 nt withheld, positions 4510-4600]
G
[124 nt withheld, positions 4602-4725]
CAGGTGGCACTTTTCGGGGAAATGTGCGCGGAACCCCTATTTGTTTATTTTTCTAAATACATTCAAATAT
GTATCCGCTCATGAGACAATAACCCTGATAAATGCTTCAATAATATTGAAAAAGGAAGAGTCCTGAGGCG
GAAAGAACCAGCTGTGGAATGTGTGTCAGTTAGGGTGTGGAAAGTCCCCAGGCTCCCCAGCAGGCAGAAG
TATGCAAAGCATGCATCTCAATTAGTCAGCAACCAGGTGTGGAAAGTCCCCAGGCTCCCCAGCAGGCAGA
AGTATGCAAAGCATGCATCTCAATTAGTCAGCAACCATAGTCCCGCCCCTAACTCCGCCCATCCCGCCCC
TAACTCCGCCCAGTTCCGCCCATTCTCCGCCCCATGGCTGACTAATTTTTTTTATTTATGCAGAGGCCGA
GGCCGCCTCGGCCTCTGAGCTATTCCAGAAGTAGTGAGGAGGCTTTTTTGGAGGCCTAGGCTTTTGCAAA
GATCGATCAAGAGACAGGATGAGGATCGTTTCGCATGATTGAACAAGATGGATTGCACGCAGGTTCTCCG
GCCGCTTGGGTGGAGAGGCTATTCGGCTATGACTGGGCACAACAGACAATCGGCTGCTCTGATGCCGCCG
TGTTCCGGCTGTCAGCGCAGGGGCGCCCGGTTCTTTTTGTCAAGACCGACCTGTCCGGTGCCCTGAATGA
ACTGCAAGACGAGGCAGCGCGGCTATCGTGGCTGGCCACGACGGGCGTTCCTTGCGCAGCTGTGCTCGAC
GTTGTCACTGAAGCGGGAAGGGACTGGCTGCTATTGGGCGAAGTGCCGGGGCAGGATCTCCTGTCATCTC
ACCTTGCTCCTGCCGAGAAAGTATCCATCATGGCTGATGCAATGCGGCGGCTGCATACGCTTGATCCGGC
TACCTGCCCATTCGACCACCAAGCGAAACATCGCATCGAGCGAGCACGTACTCGGATGGAAGCCGGTCTT
GTCGATCAGGATGATCTGGACGAAGAGCATCAGGGGCTCGCGCCAGCCGAACTGTTCGCCAGGCTCAAGG
CGAGCATGCCCGACGGCGAGGATCTCGTCGTGACCCATGGCGATGCCTGCTTGCCGAATATCATGGTGGA
AAATGGCCGCTTTTCTGGATTCATCGACTGTGGCCGGCTGGGTGTGGCGGACCGCTATCAGGACATAGCG
TTGGCTACCCGTGATATTGCTGAAGAGCTTGGCGGCGAATGGGCTGACCGCTTCCTCGTGCTTTACGGTA
TCGCCGCTCCCGATTCGCAGCGCATCGCCTTCTATCGCCTTCTTGACGAGTTCTTCTGAGCGGGACTCTG
GGGTTCGAAATGACCGACCAAGCGACGCCCAACCTGCCATCACGAGATTTCGATTCCACCGCCGCCTTCT
ATGAAAGGTTGGGCTTCGGAATCGTTTTCCGGGACGCCGGCTGGATGATCCTCCAGCGCGGGGATCTCAT
GCTGGAGTTCTTCGCCCACCCTAGGGGGAGGCTAACTGAAACACGGAAGGAGACAATACCGGAAGGAACC
CGCGCTATGACGGCAATAAAAAGACAGAATAAAACGCACGGTGTTGGGTCGTTTGTTCATAAACGCGGGG
TTCGGTCCCAGGGCTGGCACTCTGTCGATACCCCACCGAGACCCCATTGGGGCCAATACGCCCGCGTTTC
TTCCTTTTCCCCACCCCACCCCCCAAGTTCGGGTGAAGGCCCAGGGCTCGCAGCCAACGTCGGGGCGGCA
GGCCCTGCCATAGCCTCAGGTTACTCATATATACTTTAGATTGATTTAAAACTTCATTTTTAATTTAAAA
GGATCTAGGTGAAGATCCTTTTTGATAATCTCATGACCAAAATCCCTTAACGTGAGTTTTCGTTCCACTG
AGCGTCAGACCCCGTAGAAAAGATCAAAGGATCTTCTTGAGATCCTTTTTTTCTGCGCGTAATCTGCTGC
TTGCAAACAAAAAAACCACCGCTACCAGCGGTGGTTTGTTTGCCGGATCAAGAGCTACCAACTCTTTTTC
CGAAGGTAACTGGCTTCAGCAGAGCGCAGATACCAAATACTGTCCTTCTAGTGTAGCCGTAGTTAGGCCA
CCACTTCAAGAACTCTGTAGCACCGCCTACATACCTCGCTCTGCTAATCCTGTTACCAGTGGCTGCTGCC
AGTGGCGATAAGTCGTGTCTTACCGGGTTGGACTCAAGACGATAGTTACCGGATAAGGCGCAGCGGTCGG
GCTGAACGGGGGGTTCGTGCACACAGCCCAGCTTGGAGCGAACGACCTACACCGAACTGAGATACCTACA
GCGTGAGCTATGAGAAAGCGCCACGCTTCCCGAAGGGAGAAAGGCGGACAGGTATCCGGTAAGCGGCAGG
GTCGGAACAGGAGAGCGCACGAGGGAGCTTCCAGGGGGAAACGCCTGGTATCTTTATAGTCCTGTCGGGT
TTCGCCACCTCTGACTTGAGCGTCGATTTTTGTGATGCTCGTCAGGGGGGCGGAGCCTATGGAAAAACGC
CAGCAACGCGGCCTTTTTACGGTTCCTGGCCTTTTGCTGGCCTTTTGCTCACATGTTCTTTCCTGCGTTA
TCCCCTGATTCTGTGGATAACCGTATTACCGCCATGCAT
Features (pLannotate 1.2.2; 16 found; start..end, strand, type, name):
     61..364     +  enhancer       CMV enhancer: human cytomegalovirus immediate early enhancer
    365..568     +  promoter       CMV promoter: human cytomegalovirus (CMV) immediate early promoter
    607..1116    +  CDS            CIBN: N-terminal portion of the CIB1 transcription factor from Arabidopsis thaliana binds to CRY2 (cryptochrome 2) that has absorbed blue light (Kennedy et al., 2010)
   1135..1833    +  CDS            TagBFP: TagBFP is a basic (constitutively fluorescent) blue fluorescent protein published in 2008, derived from Entacmaea quadricolor. It is reported to be a very rapidly-maturing monomer with very low acid sensitivity.
   1834..1878    +  misc_feature   MCS (fragment): multiple cloning site
   1879..4008    +  CDS            NCL: NUCL_HUMAN - Experimental evidence at protein level: Swiss-Prot protein existence level 1. Nucleolin is the major nucleolar protein of growing eukaryotic cells. It is found associated with intranucleolar chromatin and pre-ribosomal particles. It induces chromatin decondensation by binding to histone H1. It is thought to play a role in pre-rRNA transcription and ribosome assembly. May play a role in the process of transcriptional elongation. Binds RNA oligonucleotides with 5'-UUAGGG- 3' repeats more tightly than the telomeric single-stranded DNA 5'- TTAGGG-3' repeats. From Homo sapiens (Human).
   4035..4119    +  CDS            large T antigen (fragment): large T antigen from SV40 (simian virus 40)
   4142..4263    +  polyA_signal   SV40 poly(A) signal: SV40 polyadenylation signal
   4297..4725    -  rep_origin     f1 ori (sequence partly withheld): f1 bacteriophage origin of replication; arrow indicates direction of (+) strand synthesis
   4752..4856    +  promoter       AmpR promoter: bla
   4858..5215    +  promoter       SV40 promoter: SV40 enhancer and early promoter
   5250..6044    +  CDS            NeoR/KanR: aminoglycoside phosphotransferase from Tn5; aph(3')-II (or nptII); confers resistance to neomycin, kanamycin, and G418 (Geneticin®)
   6065..6217    +  CDS            ble (fragment): BLE_KLEPN - Experimental evidence at protein level: Swiss-Prot protein existence level 1. Binding protein with a strong affinity to the bleomycin family of antibiotics. Binds to CL990; an antimitotic-antibiotic compound. From Klebsiella pneumoniae.
   6276..6323    +  polyA_signal   HSV TK poly(A) signal: herpes simplex virus thymidine kinase polyadenylation signal (Cole and Stacy, 1985)
   6414..6430    -  polyA_signal   bGH poly(A) signal (fragment): bovine growth hormone polyadenylation signal
   6652..7240    +  rep_origin     ori: high-copy-number ColE1/pMB1/pBR322/pUC origin of replication
