[The description below was written by a language model from this plasmid's Addgene catalogue record and pLannotate feature annotations shown in this document.]
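Description:
pCIBN-tagBFP-hNCL is a 7,354 bp mammalian expression plasmid built on the Clontech pEGFP-C1 backbone, from which the EGFP coding region was excised with NheI and BamHI and replaced by a roughly 3.4 kb fusion insert. It replicates at high copy in E. coli from a pUC-type ColE1 origin and also carries an f1 origin. A single NeoR/KanR (Tn5 aminoglycoside phosphotransferase) gene serves both hosts. The bacterial bla-type promoter drives it for kanamycin selection, and the SV40 enhancer/early promoter, with the HSV TK polyadenylation signal, drives it for G418 selection in mammalian cells. The short ble, bGH poly(A) and SV40 large T antigen fragments called by the annotation software are most likely residual backbone sequence rather than functional parts.

The payload is one open reading frame expressed from the CMV immediate early enhancer/promoter and terminated by the SV40 poly(A) signal. It consists of CIBN, the N-terminal portion of the Arabidopsis thaliana CIB1 transcription factor, followed by the blue fluorescent protein TagBFP, a short linker derived from the multiple cloning site, and human nucleolin (NCL). The nucleolin sequence carries the recorded substitutions K132R, K141E, K142E and G680S plus one silent change. Nucleolin directs the fusion to the nucleoli and TagBFP makes that compartment visible. CIBN provides a docking site for blue-light-activated cryptochrome 2.

In the BLInCR system this plasmid is the "localizer". When it is co-expressed with an effector fused to the CRY2 PHR domain, blue-light illumination recruits the effector to the nucleoli, allowing light-controlled targeting to be followed in living cells. The depositor and sequencing-derived records give the same feature layout, offset by two nucleotides.
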