Addgene plasmid #103805: pCIBN-tagBFP-hNCL
Purpose: BLInCR 'Localizer' construct that marks the nucleoli and is targeted by a PHR-tagged effector upon illumination with blue light
Depositing lab: Karsten Rippe. Depositing organization: Deutsches Krebsforschungszentrum (DKFZ). Publication: Real-time observation of light-controlled transcription in living cells. Rademacher A, Erdel F, Trojanowski J, Schumacher S, Rippe K. J Cell Sci. 2017 Dec 15;130(24):4213-4224. doi: 10.1242/jcs.205534. Epub 2017 Nov 9. PubMed 29122982.
Backbone
  Vector backbone: pEGFP-C1
  Backbone manufacturer: Clontech
  Backbone size w/o insert (bp): 3932
  Vector type: Mammalian Expression
  Selectable markers: Neomycin (select with G418)
Growth in bacteria
  Bacterial resistance: Kanamycin, 50 μg/mL
  Growth temperature: 37°C
  Growth strain: DH5alpha
  Copy number: High Copy
Gene/Insert
  Gene/Insert name: CIBN-tagBFP-hNCL (alt name: N-terminus of CIB1)
  Species: H. sapiens (human), A. thaliana (mustard weed)
  Insert size (bp): 3422
  Mutation: hNCL: A395G (K132R), A421G (K141E), A424G (K142E), A1794T (silent, A598A), G2038A (G680S)
  Entrez Gene: CIB1 (a.k.a. AT4G34530, T4L20.110, T4L20_110, cryptochrome-interacting basic-helix-loop-helix 1); NCL (a.k.a. C23, Nsr1)
  Promoter: CMV
  Cloning method: Restriction Enzyme; 5′ cloning site NheI (not destroyed); 3′ cloning site BamHI (not destroyed)
  Sequencing primers: 5′ CMV-F
Terms and licenses: Academic/Nonprofit Terms; Industry Terms: Not Available to Industry
Depositor comments: EGFP was cut out from the backbone (NheI/BamHI cuts)
How to cite: pCIBN-tagBFP-hNCL was a gift from Karsten Rippe (Addgene plasmid # 103805 ; http://n2t.net/addgene:103805 ; RRID:Addgene_103805)
