>Addgene plasmid #103805 | pCIBN-tagBFP-hNCL | depositor partial sequence | sequence record 196675 | CIBN
ATGAATGGAGCTATAGGAGGTGACCTTTTGCTCAATTTTCCTGACATGTCGGTCCTAGAGCGCCAAAGGG
CTCACCTCAAGTACCTCAATCCCACCTTTGATTCTCCTCTCGCCGGCTTCTTTGCCGATTCTTCAATGAT
TACCGGCGGCGAGATGGACAGCTATCTTTCGACTGCCGGTTTGAATCTTCCGATGATGTACGGTGAGACG
ACGGTGGAAGGTGATTCAAGACTCTCAATTTCGCCGGAAACGACGCTTGGGACTGGAAATTTCAAGGCAG
CGAAGTTTGATACAGAGACTAAGGATTGTAATGAGGCGGCGAAGAAGATGACGATGAACAGAGATGACCT
AGTAGAAGAAGGAGAAGAAGAGAAGTCGAAAATAACAGAGCAAAACAATGGGAGCACAAAAAGCATCAAG
AAGATGAAACACAAAGCCAAGAAAGAAGAGAACAATTTCTCTAATGATTCATCTAAAGTGACGAAGGAAT
TGGAGAAAACGGATTATATTCAT
