>Addgene plasmid #103805 | pCIBN-tagBFP-hNCL | depositor partial sequence | sequence record 196676 | tagBFP
ATGAGCGAGCTGATTAAGGAGAACATGCACATGAAGCTGTACATGGAGGGCACCGTGGACAACCATCACT
TCAAGTGCACATCCGAGGGCGAAGGCAAGCCCTACGAGGGCACCCAGACCATGAGAATCAAGGTGGTCGA
GGGCGGCCCTCTCCCCTTCGCCTTCGACATCCTGGCTACTAGCTTCCTCTACGGCAGCAAGACCTTCATC
AACCACACCCAGGGCATCCCCGACTTCTTCAAGCAGTCCTTCCCTGAGGGCTTCACATGGGAGAGAGTCA
CCACATACGAAGACGGGGGCGTGCTGACCGCTACCCAGGACACCAGCCTCCAGGACGGCTGCCTCATCTA
CAACGTCAAGATCAGAGGGGTGAACTTCACATCCAACGGCCCTGTGATGCAGAAGAAAACACTCGGCTGG
GAGGCCTTCACCGAGACGCTGTACCCCGCTGACGGCGGCCTGGAAGGCAGAAACGACATGGCCCTGAAGC
TCGTGGGCGGGAGCCATCTGATCGCAAACATCAAGACCACATATAGATCCAAGAAACCCGCTAAGAACCT
CAAGATGCCTGGCGTCTACTATGTGGACTACAGACTGGAAAGAATCAAGGAGGCCAACAACGAGACCTAC
GTCGAGCAGCACGAGGTGGCAGTGGCCAGATACTGCGACCTCCCTAGCAAACTGGGGCACAAGCTTAAT
